Addgene plasmid #144922: TFORF3446
Purpose: Lentiviral vector for overexpressing transcription factor ORFs with unique 24-bp barcodes. Barcodes facilitate identification of transcription factors in pooled screens.
Depositing lab: Feng Zhang. Depositing organization: Broad Institute. Publication: A transcription factor atlas of directed differentiation. Joung J, Ma S, Tay T, Geiger-Schuller KR, Kirchgatterer PC, Verdine VK, Guo B, Arias-Garcia MA, Allen WE, Singh A, Kuksenko O, Abudayyeh OO, Gootenberg JS, Fu Z, Macrae RK, Buenrostro JD, Regev A, Zhang F. Cell. 2023 Jan 5;186(1):209-229.e26. doi: 10.1016/j.cell.2022.11.026. PubMed 36608654.
Backbone
  Vector backbone: pLX_TRC317
  Backbone manufacturer: Broad Institute Genetic Perturbation Platform
  Backbone size w/o insert (bp): 8264
  Vector type: Mammalian Expression, Lentiviral
  Selectable markers: Puromycin
Growth in bacteria
  Bacterial resistance: Ampicillin, 100 μg/mL
  Growth temperature: 37°C
  Growth strain: NEB Stable
  Copy number: High Copy
Gene/Insert
  Gene/Insert name: ZNF786
  Species: H. sapiens (human)
  Insert size (bp): 2555
  Entrez Gene: ZNF786
  Promoter: EF1a
  Tag / fusion protein: V5 (C terminal on insert)
  Cloning method: Gateway Cloning
  Sequencing primers: 5′ GGGTGGAGACTGAAGTTAGGCCAG; 3′ CACATAGCGTAAAAGGAGCAACATAG
Resource information
  A portion of this plasmid was derived from a plasmid made by: Broad Institute Genetic Perturbation Platform
Terms and licenses: Academic/Nonprofit Terms; Industry Terms: Not Available to Industry
Depositor comments: NM_152411.3 Please test multiple small colonies in case of plasmid recombination. To make this collection available in a timely manner, a portion of this collection was not fully sequenced by Addgene. If an Addgene verified full plasmid sequence is not available, please contact us prior to placing an order to request the full sequence.
How to cite: TFORF3446 was a gift from Feng Zhang (Addgene plasmid # 144922 ; http://n2t.net/addgene:144922 ; RRID:Addgene_144922)
