[The description below was written by a language model from this plasmid's Addgene catalogue record and pLannotate feature annotations shown in this document.]
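Description:
TFORF3446 is a third-generation-style, self-inactivating lentiviral expression plasmid built on the pLX_TRC317 backbone and carrying the human zinc-finger gene ZNF786. It belongs to a barcoded library of transcription factor open reading frames. In bacteria it is maintained through a high-copy ColE1/pUC-type origin and selected with ampicillin via the β-lactamase gene. An f1 origin and remnants of a lac/lacZα cloning region with T7 and T3 promoters are also present in the backbone. The depositor notes that the plasmid can recombine, which is a common concern with LTR-containing vectors.

The viral genome is transcribed from an RSV promoter fused to a truncated HIV-1 5' LTR. It includes the Ψ packaging signal with a gag fragment, the Rev response element for nuclear export of the full-length RNA, a cPPT/CTS element, and a ΔU3 3' LTR that inactivates LTR promoter activity after integration. An SV40 poly(A) signal follows the 3' LTR.

Two cassettes sit between the LTRs. The first is an SV40 early promoter driving puromycin N-acetyltransferase for selection of transduced mammalian cells. The second is a strong constitutive EF-1α promoter driving the ZNF786 ORF. The ORF was inserted by Gateway recombination, is flanked by attB1 and attB2 remnants, and is followed by a C-terminal V5 epitope tag for detection. A WPRE downstream enhances transcript expression.

According to the record, each construct in the collection carries a unique 24-bp barcode, although the barcode is not annotated as a separate feature in the table. The barcode allows the overexpressed factor to be identified in pooled screens, such as those used for directed differentiation.
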