Features (pLannotate 1.2.2; 34 found; start..end, strand, type, name):
      5..231     +  promoter       RSV promoter: Rous sarcoma virus enhancer/promoter
    232..412     +  LTR            5' LTR (truncated): truncated 5' long terminal repeat (LTR) from HIV-1
    459..584     +  misc_feature   HIV-1 Ψ: packaging signal of human immunodeficiency virus type 1
    568..931     +  CDS            HIV-1 gag (fragment): gag protein from human immunodeficiency virus 1; gag
   1077..1310    +  misc_feature   RRE: The Rev response element (RRE) of HIV-1 allows for Rev-dependent mRNA export from the nucleus to the cytoplasm.
   1687..1713    +  CDS            Rev (fragment): human immunodeficiency virus 1 (HIV-1) Rev protein; rev; enhances nuclear export of unspliced and incompletely spliced viral mRNAs
   1720..1743    +  promoter       SV40 promoter (fragment): SV40 early promoter
   1744..1815    +  promoter       SV40 promoter (fragment): SV40 enhancer and early promoter
   1839..1974    +  rep_origin     SV40 ori: SV40 origin of replication
   2020..2616    +  CDS            PuroR (fragment): puromycin N-acetyltransferase; pac from Streptomyces; confers resistance to puromycin
   2665..2782    +  misc_feature   cPPT/CTS: central polypurine tract and central termination sequence of HIV-1
   2847..2913    +  CDS            small t antigen (fragment): SV40 (simian virus 40) small t antigen
   2920..4098    +  promoter       EF-1α promoter: strong constitutive promoter for human elongation factor EF-1α
   4119..4136    +  protein_bind   attB1 (fragment): mutant version of attB; core recombination site for the Gateway® BP reaction BP Clonase™
   4145..6490    +  CDS            ZNF786: ZN786_HUMAN - Experimental evidence at protein level: Swiss-Prot protein existence level 1. May be involved in transcriptional regulation. From Homo sapiens (Human).
   6498..6515    -  protein_bind   attB2 (fragment): mutant version of attB; core recombination site for the Gateway® BP reaction BP Clonase™
   6524..6565    +  CDS            V5 tag: epitope tag from simian virus 5
   6581..6634    +  promoter       U6 promoter (fragment): RNA polymerase III promoter for human U6 snRNA
   6676..7264    +  misc_feature   WPRE: woodchuck hepatitis virus posttranscriptional regulatory element
   7315..7334    +  misc_feature   cPPT/CTS (fragment): central polypurine tract and central termination sequence of HIV-1
   7336..7569    +  LTR            3' LTR (ΔU3): self-inactivating 3' long terminal repeat (LTR) from HIV-1
   7647..7768    +  polyA_signal   SV40 poly(A) signal: SV40 polyadenylation signal
   7808..7943    +  rep_origin     SV40 ori: SV40 origin of replication
   7964..7982    -  promoter       T7 promoter: promoter for bacteriophage T7 RNA polymerase
   7990..8145    +  CDS            lacZα (fragment): LacZα fragment of β-galactosidase; lacZ fragment
   8150..8578    +  rep_origin     f1 ori (sequence partly withheld): f1 bacteriophage origin of replication; arrow indicates direction of (+) strand synthesis
   8631..8735    +  promoter       AmpR promoter: bla
   8736..9596    +  CDS            AmpR: β-lactamase; bla; confers resistance to ampicillin, carbenicillin, and related antibiotics
   9767..10355   +  rep_origin     ori: high-copy-number ColE1/pMB1/pBR322/pUC origin of replication
  10538..10630   +  CDS            lacI (fragment): lac repressor; lacI; The lac repressor binds to the lac operator to inhibit transcription in E. coli. This inhibition can be relieved by adding lactose or isopropyl-β-D-thiogalactopyranoside (IPTG).
  10643..10664   +  protein_bind   CAP binding site: CAP binding activates transcription in the presence of cAMP. E. coli catabolite activator protein
  10679..10709   +  promoter       lac promoter: promoter for the E. coli lac operon
  10713..10735   +  protein_bind   lac operator (fragment): The lac repressor binds to the lac operator to inhibit transcription in E. coli. This inhibition can be relieved by adding lactose or isopropyl-β-D-thiogalactopyranoside (IPTG). lac repressor encoded by lacI
  10778..10796   +  promoter       T3 promoter: promoter for bacteriophage T3 RNA polymerase
>Addgene plasmid #144922 | TFORF3446 | addgene full sequence | sequence record 404511 | Addgene NGS Result
TTAATGTAGTCTTATGCAATACTCTTGTAGTCTTGCAACATGGTAACGATGAGTTAGCAACATGCCTTAC
AAGGAGAGAAAAAGCACCGTGCATGCCGATTGGTGGAAGTAAGGTGGTACGATCGTGCCTTATTAGGAAG
GCAACAGACGGGTCTGACATGGATTGGACGAACCACTGAATTGCCGCATTGCAGAGATATTGTATTTAAG
TGCCTAGCTCGATACATAAACGGGTCTCTCTGGTTAGACCAGATCTGAGCCTGGGAGCTCTCTGGCTAAC
TAGGGAACCCACTGCTTAAGCCTCAATAAAGCTTGCCTTGAGTGCTTCAAGTAGTGTGTGCCCGTCTGTT
GTGTGACTCTGGTAACTAGAGATCCCTCAGACCCTTTTAGTCAGTGTGGAAAATCTCTAGCAGTGGCGCC
CGAACAGGGACTTGAAAGCGAAAGGGAAACCAGAGGAGCTCTCTCGACGCAGGACTCGGCTTGCTGAAGC
GCGCACGGCAAGAGGCGAGGGGCGGCGACTGGTGAGTACGCCAAAAATTTTGACTAGCGGAGGCTAGAAG
GAGAGAGATGGGTGCGAGAGCGTCAGTATTAAGCGGGGGAGAATTAGATCGCGATGGGAAAAAATTCGGT
TAAGGCCAGGGGGAAAGAAAAAATATAAATTAAAACATATAGTATGGGCAAGCAGGGAGCTAGAACGATT
CGCAGTTAATCCTGGCCTGTTAGAAACATCAGAAGGCTGTAGACAAATACTGGGACAGCTACAACCATCC
CTTCAGACAGGATCAGAAGAACTTAGATCATTATATAATACAGTAGCAACCCTCTATTGTGTGCATCAAA
GGATAGAGATAAAAGACACCAAGGAAGCTTTAGACAAGATAGAGGAAGAGCAAAACAAAAGTAAGACCAC
CGCACAGCAAGCGGCCGCTGATCTTCAGACCTGGAGGAGGAGATATGAGGGACAATTGGAGAAGTGAATT
ATATAAATATAAAGTAGTAAAAATTGAACCATTAGGAGTAGCACCCACCAAGGCAAAGAGAAGAGTGGTG
CAGAGAGAAAAAAGAGCAGTGGGAATAGGAGCTTTGTTCCTTGGGTTCTTGGGAGCAGCAGGAAGCACTA
TGGGCGCAGCGTCAATGACGCTGACGGTACAGGCCAGACAATTATTGTCTGGTATAGTGCAGCAGCAGAA
CAATTTGCTGAGGGCTATTGAGGCGCAACAGCATCTGTTGCAACTCACAGTCTGGGGCATCAAGCAGCTC
CAGGCAAGAATCCTGGCTGTGGAAAGATACCTAAAGGATCAACAGCTCCTGGGGATTTGGGGTTGCTCTG
GAAAACTCATTTGCACCACTGCTGTGCCTTGGAATGCTAGTTGGAGTAATAAATCTCTGGAACAGATTTG
GAATCACACGACCTGGATGGAGTGGGACAGAGAAATTAACAATTACACAAGCTTAATACACTCCTTAATT
GAAGAATCGCAAAACCAGCAAGAAAAGAATGAACAAGAATTATTGGAATTAGATAAATGGGCAAGTTTGT
GGAATTGGTTTAACATAACAAATTGGCTGTGGTATATAAAATTATTCATAATGATAGTAGGAGGCTTGGT
AGGTTTAAGAATAGTTTTTGCTGTACTTTCTATAGTGAATAGAGTTAGGCAGGGATATTCACCATTATCG
TTTCAGACCCACCTCCCAACCCCGAGGGGACCCATGCATTGCATCTCAATTAGTCAGCAACCAGGTGTGG
AAAGTCCCCAGGCTCCCCAGCAGGCAGAAGTATGCAAAGCATGCGTCTCAATTAGTCAGCAACCATAGTC
CCGCCCCTAACTCCGCCCATCCCGCCCCTAACTCCGCCCAGTTCCGCCCATTCTCCGCCCCATGGCTGAC
TAATTTTTTTTATTTATGCAGAGGCCGAGGCCGCCTCGGCCTCTGAGCTATTCCAGAAGTAGTGAGGAGG
CTTTTTTGGAGGCCTAGGCTTTTGCAAAAAGCTTTCTAGAGGTACCACCGGAGCTTACCATGACCGAGTA
CAAGCCCACGGTGCGCCTCGCCACCCGCGACGACGTCCCCAGGGCCGTACGCACCCTCGCCGCCGCGTTC
GCCGACTACCCCGCCACGCGCCACACCGTCGATCCGGACCGCCACATCGAGCGGGTCACCGAGCTGCAAG
AACTCTTCCTCACGCGCGTCGGGCTCGACATCGGCAAGGTGTGGGTCGCGGACGACGGCGCCGCCGTGGC
GGTCTGGACCACGCCGGAGAGCGTCGAAGCGGGGGCGGTGTTCGCCGAGATCGGCCCGCGCATGGCCGAG
TTGAGCGGTTCCCGGCTGGCCGCGCAGCAACAGATGGAAGGCCTCCTGGCGCCGCACCGGCCCAAGGAGC
CCGCGTGGTTCCTGGCCACCGTCGGCGTCTCGCCCGACCACCAGGGCAAGGGTCTGGGCAGCGCCGTCGT
GCTCCCCGGAGTGGAGGCGGCCGAGCGCGCCGGGGTGCCCGCCTTCCTGGAGACCTCCGCGCCCCGCAAC
CTCCCCTTCTACGAGCGGCTCGGCTTCACCGTCACCGCCGACGTCGAGGTGCCCGAAGGACCGCGCACCT
GGTGCATGACCCGCAAGCCCGGTGCCAGTTAACGAATTCTAGATCTTGAGACAAATGGCAGTATTCATCC
ACAATTTTAAAAGAAAAGGGGGGATTGGGGGGTACAGTGCAGGGGAAAGAATAGTAGACATAATAGCAAC
AGACATACAAACTAAAGAATTACAAAAACAAATTACAAAAATTCAAAATTTTCGGGTTTATTACAGGGAC
AGCAGAGATCCACTTTGGCGCCGGCTCGAGGCCTGCAGGTGCAAAGATGGATAAAGTTTTAAACAGAGAG
GAATCTTTGCAGCTAATGGACCTTCTAGGTCTTGAAAGGAGTGGGAATTGGCTCCGGTGCCCGTCAGTGG
GCAGAGCGCACATCGCCCACAGTCCCCGAGAAGTTGGGGGGAGGGGTCGGCAATTGAACCGGTGCCTAGA
GAAGGTGGCGCGGGGTAAACTGGGAAAGTGATGTCGTGTACTGGCTCCGCCTTTTTCCCGAGGGTGGGGG
AGAACCGTATATAAGTGCAGTAGTCGCCGTGAACGTTCTTTTTCGCAACGGGTTTGCCGCCAGAACACAG
GTAAGTGCCGTGTGTGGTTCCCGCGGGCCTGGCCTCTTTACGGGTTATGGCCCTTGCGTGCCTTGAATTA
CTTCCACCTGGCTGCAGTACGTGATTCTTGATCCCGAGCTTCGGGTTGGAAGTGGGTGGGAGAGTTCGAG
GCCTTGCGCTTAAGGAGCCCCTTCGCCTCGTGCTTGAGTTGAGGCCTGGCCTGGGCGCTGGGGCCGCCGC
GTGCGAATCTGGTGGCACCTTCGCGCCTGTCTCGCTGCTTTCGATAAGTCTCTAGCCATTTAAAATTTTT
GATGACCTGCTGCGACGCTTTTTTTCTGGCAAGATAGTCTTGTAAATGCGGGCCAAGATCTGCACACTGG
TATTTCGGTTTTTGGGGCCGCGGGCGGCGACGGGGCCCGTGCGTCCCAGCGCACATGTTCGGCGAGGCGG
GGCCTGCGAGCGCGGCCACCGAGAATCGGACGGGGGTAGTCTCAAGCTGGCCGGCCTGCTCTGGTGCCTG
GCCTCGCGCCGCCGTGTATCGCCCCGCCCTGGGCGGCAAGGCTGGCCCGGTCGGCACCAGTTGCGTGAGC
GGAAAGATGGCCGCTTCCCGGCCCTGCTGCAGGGAGCTCAAAATGGAGGACGCGGCGCTCGGGAGAGCGG
GCGGGTGAGTCACCCACACAAAGGAAAAGGGCCTTTCCGTCCTCAGCCGTCGCTTCATGTGACTCCACGG
AGTACCGGGCGCCGTCCAGGCACCTCGATTAGTTCTCGAGCTTTTGGAGTACGTCGTCTTTAGGTTGGGG
GGAGGGGTTTTATGCGATGGAGTTTCCCCACACTGAGTGGGTGGAGACTGAAGTTAGGCCAGCTTGGCAC
TTGATGTAATTCTCCTTGGAATTTGCCCTTTTTGAGTTTGGATCTTGGTTCATTCTCAAGCCTCAGACAG
TGGTTCAAAGTTTTTTTCTTCCATTTCAGGTGTCGTGAGGCTAGCATCGATTGATCAACAAGTTTGTACA
AAAAAGTTGGCACCATGGCGGAGCCGCCTCGGCTACCTCTGACTTTTGAGGATGTTGCTATTTATTTCTC
CGAGCAAGAATGGCAGGATCTAGAGGCATGGCAGAAGGAACTTTACAAGCATGTGATGAGAAGCAATTAT
GAGACTCTCGTCTCTCTAGATGATGGACTTCCAAAACCAGAACTAATATCCTGGATTGAACACGGGGGAG
AGCCCTTCAGGAAATGGAGAGAATCACAGAAATCAGGAAACATAATTTGCTCCTCTGTTGATATGCATTT
TGATCCAGGTTTTGAGGAACAGCTGTTTTGGGGAAGCCAGCAGGCTATGAATTCAGGAAAAACTAAAAGC
CATTTCCAATTAGATCCTGAAAGCCAGTGTTCCTTTGGATCCTTTGTTTCCTTCAGGCCTGACCAAGGCA
TCACCCTCGGGAGCCCACAGAGACACGACGCCAGGGCTCCTCCACCACTAGCCTGCGGCCCCAGTGAATC
TACCCTAAAAGAAGGAATCCCAGGTCCCAGAAATCTGGATCTTCCTGGTTTGTGGGACGTCCCCGCCTGG
GAGAGCACCCAGCACCCTTGGCCTGTCTGCGGGGAAAGCTGTTGGGAGAACAACCATTTAGTAATGCACC
AGAGAGGCCACTCAAAGGACCGGACACGTAGGGCCTGGGAGAAATTCAACAAGAGGGCGGAGACGCAGAT
GCCGTGGAGCAGCCCTCGGGTACAGAGGCACTTCCGGTGTGGCGTGTGCGGTAAGAGCTTCCGCCGGAAG
CTGTGTCTGCTGCGCCATCTGGCGGCCCACACGGGGAGGGGCCCCTTCCGGAACGCTGACGGTGAAATGT
GCTTCCGACACGAGCTGACCCATCCCAGCCACCGCCTCCCGCAGCAGGGGGAGAAGCCTGCCCAGTGCAC
CCCATGCGGCAAGCGCTCCCTCCCAGTGGACAGCACGCAGGCTCGCCGGTGCCAGCACAGCCGGGAGGGG
CCGGCCTCTTGGAGAGAAGGCCGCGGGGCCTCCAGCAGTGTGCACTCGGGACAGAAACCAGGCTCGCGCC
TGCCCCAGGAGGGGAACAGCCACCAGGAAGGGGACACGGAGGCGCTGCAGCATGGCGCAGAGGGGCCCTG
CTCCTGCTCGGAGTGTGGCGAGCGCTCCCCTATGAGCGCCAGGCTCGCCAGCCCCTGCAGGGCGCATACT
GGAGAAAAGCCCTTCCAGTGTGCGCATTGCACCAAGCGCTTCCGCCTGCGCCGCCTGCTGCAGGTCCACC
AGCACGCGCACGGTGGGGAGAGACCGTTCTCCTGCAGGAAGTGTGGCAAGGGCTTCGCCAAGCAGTGTAA
ACTCACGGAGCACATTCGAGTCCACAGCGGAGAGAAGCCTTTCCGGTGTGCCAAGTGTGGCAGGAACTTC
CGTCAGAGGGGACAGCTGCTGCGGCACCAGCGGCTGCACACGGACGAGAAGCCCTTTCAGTGCCCAGAGT
GTGGGCTGAGCTTCCGCCTGGAGAGCATGCTGAGAGCCCACCGGCTCCGGCACGGTGGGGAGAGGCCGTT
CTCCTGTAGCGAGTGTGGCAGAGGCTTCACCCACCAGTGCAAGCTCCGTGAGCACCTGAGAGTGCACAGC
GGGGAGAGGCCCTTCCAGTGCCTGAAGTGCGACAAGCGCTTCCGCCTGAAGGGCATCCTGAAGGCCCACC
AGCACACGCACAGCAAGGAGAGGCCGTTCTCGTGCGGGGAGTGTGGCAAGGGCTTCACCAGACAATCCAA
GCTCACGGAGCACTTGCGCGTGCACAGCGGGGAGAGACCCTTCCAGTGCCCAGAGTGCAACAGGAGCTTC
CGCCTGAAGGGGCAGCTGCTCAGCCATCAGCGCCTGCACACGGGAGAGAGGCCCTTCCAGTGTCCGGAGT
GCGACAAGCGCTATCGCGTGAAGGCCGACATGAAGGCCCACCAGCTGCTGCACAGCGGGGAGATGCCTTT
CTCCTGTGAGTGCGGCAAGGGCTTTGTGAAACACTCAAAGCTCATCGAGCACATCAGAACGCACACGGGA
GAGAAGCCTTTTCAGTGTCCCAAGTGTGACAAGAGTTTCCGCCTGAAGGCGCAGCTGCTCAGCCATCAGG
GCCTGCACACAGGGGAGAGGCCTTTTCACTGCCCTGAGTGTGACAAGAACTTCCGGGAAAGGGGACACAT
GCTGAGGCACCAGCGCATCCACAGGCCCGAGAGGCCCTTTGCCTGTGGCGATTGTGGGAAGGGCTTCATT
TACAAGTCTAAGCTTGCGGAGCACATCAGAGTACACACAAAATCCTGTCCTGCTCCAAATGAACTGGACA
TTAAGAAAAGGCTCAGCCAACTGTTTGCAATGATAGAGGCCGATTGGAGTTTGCCAACTTTCTTGTACAA
AGTGGTTGATATCGGTAAGCCTATCCCTAACCCTCTCCTCGGTCTCGATTCTACGTAGTAATGAACTAGT
CCGTAACTTGAAAGTATTTCGATTTCTTGGCTTTATATATCTTGTGGAAAGGACGATTAGTGCATCTCGA
ATAATAACGTACGCGTTAAGTCGACAATCAACCTCTGGATTACAAAATTTGTGAAAGATTGACTGGTATT
CTTAACTATGTTGCTCCTTTTACGCTATGTGGATACGCTGCTTTAATGCCTTTGTATCATGCTATTGCTT
CCCGTATGGCTTTCATTTTCTCCTCCTTGTATAAATCCTGGTTGCTGTCTCTTTATGAGGAGTTGTGGCC
CGTTGTCAGGCAACGTGGCGTGGTGTGCACTGTGTTTGCTGACGCAACCCCCACTGGTTGGGGCATTGCC
ACCACCTGTCAGCTCCTTTCCGGGACTTTCGCTTTCCCCCTCCCTATTGCCACGGCGGAACTCATCGCCG
CCTGCCTTGCCCGCTGCTGGACAGGGGCTCGGCTGTTGGGCACTGACAATTCCGTGGTGTTGTCGGGGAA
ATCATCGTCCTTTCCTTGGCTGCTCGCCTGTGTTGCCACCTGGATTCTGCGCGGGACGTCCTTCTGCTAC
GTCCCTTCGGCCCTCAATCCAGCGGACCTTCCTTCCCGCGGCCTGCTGCCGGCTCTGCGGCCTCTTCCGC
GTCTTCGCCTTCGCCCTCAGACGAGTCGGATCTCCCTTTGGGCCGCCTCCCCGCGTCGACTTTAAGACCA
ATGACTTACAAGGCAGCTGTAGATCTTAGCCACTTTTTAAAAGAAAAGGGGGGACTGGAAGGGCTAATTC
ACTCCCAACGAAGACAAGATCTGCTTTTTGCTTGTACTGGGTCTCTCTGGTTAGACCAGATCTGAGCCTG
GGAGCTCTCTGGCTAACTAGGGAACCCACTGCTTAAGCCTCAATAAAGCTTGCCTTGAGTGCTTCAAGTA
GTGTGTGCCCGTCTGTTGTGTGACTCTGGTAACTAGAGATCCCTCAGACCCTTTTAGTCAGTGTGGAAAA
TCTCTAGCAGTACGTATAGTAGTTCATGTCATCTTATTATTCAGTATTTATAACTTGCAAAGAAATGAAT
ATCAGAGAGTGAGAGGAACTTGTTTATTGCAGCTTATAATGGTTACAAATAAAGCAATAGCATCACAAAT
TTCACAAATAAAGCATTTTTTTCACTGCATTCTAGTTGTGGTTTGTCCAAACTCATCAATGTATCTTATC
ATGTCTGGCTCTAGCTATCCCGCCCCTAACTCCGCCCATCCCGCCCCTAACTCCGCCCAGTTCCGCCCAT
TCTCCGCCCCATGGCTGACTAATTTTTTTTATTTATGCAGAGGCCGAGGCCGCCTCGGCCTCTGAGCTAT
TCCAGAAGTAGTGAGGAGGCTTTTTTGGAGGCCTAGGGACGTACCCAATTCGCCCTATAGTGAGTCGTAT
TACGCGCGCTCACTGGCCGTCGTTTTACAACGTCGTGACTGGGAAAACCCTGGCGTTACCCAACTTAATC
GCCTTGCAGCACATCCCCCTTTCGCCAGCTGGCGTAATAGCGAAGAGGCCCGCACCGATCGCCCTTCCCA
ACAGTTGCGCAGCCTGAATGGCGAATGGG
[124 nt withheld, positions 8150-8273]
C
[91 nt withheld, positions 8275-8365]
A
[49 nt withheld, positions 8367-8415]
CCTTTGACGTTGGAGTCCACGTTCTTT
[37 nt withheld, positions 8443-8479]
ACCCTATCTCGGTCTATTCTTTTGATTTATAAGGGATTTTGCCGATTTCGGCCTATTGGTTAAAAAATGA
GCTGATTTAACAAAAATTTAACGCGAATTTTAACAAAATATTAACGCTTACAATTTAGGTGGCACTTTTC
GGGGAAATGTGCGCGGAACCCCTATTTGTTTATTTTTCTAAATACATTCAAATATGTATCCGCTCATGAG
ACAATAACCCTGATAAATGCTTCAATAATATTGAAAAAGGAAGAGTATGAGTATTCAACATTTCCGTGTC
GCCCTTATTCCCTTTTTTGCGGCATTTTGCCTTCCTGTTTTTGCTCACCCAGAAACGCTGGTGAAAGTAA
AAGATGCTGAAGATCAGTTGGGTGCACGAGTGGGTTACATCGAACTGGATCTCAACAGCGGTAAGATCCT
TGAGAGTTTTCGCCCCGAAGAACGTTTTCCAATGATGAGCACTTTTAAAGTTCTGCTATGTGGCGCGGTA
TTATCCCGTATTGACGCCGGGCAAGAGCAACTCGGTCGCCGCATACACTATTCTCAGAATGACTTGGTTG
AGTACTCACCAGTCACAGAAAAGCATCTTACGGATGGCATGACAGTAAGAGAATTATGCAGTGCTGCCAT
AACCATGAGTGATAACACTGCGGCCAACTTACTTCTGACAACGATCGGAGGACCGAAGGAGCTAACCGCT
TTTTTGCACAACATGGGGGATCATGTAACTCGCCTTGATCGTTGGGAACCGGAGCTGAATGAAGCCATAC
CAAACGACGAGCGTGACACCACGATGCCTGTAGCAATGGCAACAACGTTGCGCAAACTATTAACTGGCGA
ACTACTTACTCTAGCTTCCCGGCAACAATTAATAGACTGGATGGAGGCGGATAAAGTTGCAGGACCACTT
CTGCGCTCGGCCCTTCCGGCTGGCTGGTTTATTGCTGATAAATCTGGAGCCGGTGAGCGTGGGTCTCGCG
GTATCATTGCAGCACTGGGGCCAGATGGTAAGCCCTCCCGTATCGTAGTTATCTACACGACGGGGAGTCA
GGCAACTATGGATGAACGAAATAGACAGATCGCTGAGATAGGTGCCTCACTGATTAAGCATTGGTAACTG
TCAGACCAAGTTTACTCATATATACTTTAGATTGATTTAAAACTTCATTTTTAATTTAAAAGGATCTAGG
TGAAGATCCTTTTTGATAATCTCATGACCAAAATCCCTTAACGTGAGTTTTCGTTCCACTGAGCGTCAGA
CCCCGTAGAAAAGATCAAAGGATCTTCTTGAGATCCTTTTTTTCTGCGCGTAATCTGCTGCTTGCAAACA
AAAAAACCACCGCTACCAGCGGTGGTTTGTTTGCCGGATCAAGAGCTACCAACTCTTTTTCCGAAGGTAA
CTGGCTTCAGCAGAGCGCAGATACCAAATACTGTTCTTCTAGTGTAGCCGTAGTTAGGCCACCACTTCAA
GAACTCTGTAGCACCGCCTACATACCTCGCTCTGCTAATCCTGTTACCAGTGGCTGCTGCCAGTGGCGAT
AAGTCGTGTCTTACCGGGTTGGACTCAAGACGATAGTTACCGGATAAGGCGCAGCGGTCGGGCTGAACGG
GGGGTTCGTGCACACAGCCCAGCTTGGAGCGAACGACCTACACCGAACTGAGATACCTACAGCGTGAGCT
ATGAGAAAGCGCCACGCTTCCCGAAGGGAGAAAGGCGGACAGGTATCCGGTAAGCGGCAGGGTCGGAACA
GGAGAGCGCACGAGGGAGCTTCCAGGGGGAAACGCCTGGTATCTTTATAGTCCTGTCGGGTTTCGCCACC
TCTGACTTGAGCGTCGATTTTTGTGATGCTCGTCAGGGGGGCGGAGCCTATGGAAAAACGCCAGCAACGC
GGCCTTTTTACGGTTCCTGGCCTTTTGCTGGCCTTTTGCTCACATGTTCTTTCCTGCGTTATCCCCTGAT
TCTGTGGATAACCGTATTACCGCCTTTGAGTGAGCTGATACCGCTCGCCGCAGCCGAACGACCGAGCGCA
GCGAGTCAGTGAGCGAGGAAGCGGAAGAGCGCCCAATACGCAAACCGCCTCTCCCCGCGCGTTGGCCGAT
TCATTAATGCAGCTGGCACGACAGGTTTCCCGACTGGAAAGCGGGCAGTGAGCGCAACGCAATTAATGTG
AGTTAGCTCACTCATTAGGCACCCCAGGCTTTACACTTTATGCTTCCGGCTCGTATGTTGTGTGGAATTG
TGAGCGGATAACAATTTCACACAGGAAACAGCTATGACCATGATTACGCCAAGCGCGCAATTAACCCTCA
CTAAAGGGAACAAAAGCTGGAGCTGCAAGC
