>Addgene plasmid #144922 | TFORF3446 | depositor partial sequence | sequence record 286881 | Insert
ATCGATTGATCAACAAGTTTGTACAAAAAAGTTGGCACCATGGCGGAGCCGCCTCGGCTACCTCTGACTT
TTGAGGATGTTGCTATTTATTTCTCCGAGCAAGAATGGCAGGATCTAGAGGCATGGCAGAAGGAACTTTA
CAAGCATGTGATGAGAAGCAATTATGAGACTCTCGTCTCTCTAGATGATGGACTTCCAAAACCAGAACTA
ATATCCTGGATTGAACACGGGGGAGAGCCCTTCAGGAAATGGAGAGAATCACAGAAATCAGGAAACATAA
TTTGCTCCTCTGTTGATATGCATTTTGATCCAGGTTTTGAGGAACAGCTGTTTTGGGGAAGCCAGCAGGC
TATGAATTCAGGAAAAACTAAAAGCCATTTCCAATTAGATCCTGAAAGCCAGTGTTCCTTTGGATCCTTT
GTTTCCTTCAGGCCTGACCAAGGCATCACCCTCGGGAGCCCACAGAGACACGACGCCAGGGCTCCTCCAC
CACTAGCCTGCGGCCCCAGTGAATCTACCCTAAAAGAAGGAATCCCAGGTCCCAGAAATCTGGATCTTCC
TGGTTTGTGGGACGTCCCCGCCTGGGAGAGCACCCAGCACCCTTGGCCTGTCTGCGGGGAAAGCTGTTGG
GAGAACAACCATTTAGTAATGCACCAGAGAGGCCACTCAAAGGACCGGACACGTAGGGCCTGGGAGAAAT
TCAACAAGAGGGCGGAGACGCAGATGCCGTGGAGCAGCCCTCGGGTACAGAGGCACTTCCGGTGTGGCGT
GTGCGGTAAGAGCTTCCGCCGGAAGCTGTGTCTGCTGCGCCATCTGGCGGCCCACACGGGGAGGGGCCCC
TTCCGGAACGCTGACGGTGAAATGTGCTTCCGACACGAGCTGACCCATCCCAGCCACCGCCTCCCGCAGC
AGGGGGAGAAGCCTGCCCAGTGCACCCCATGCGGCAAGCGCTCCCTCCCAGTGGACAGCACGCAGGCTCG
CCGGTGCCAGCACAGCCGGGAGGGGCCGGCCTCTTGGAGAGAAGGCCGCGGGGCCTCCAGCAGTGTGCAC
TCGGGACAGAAACCAGGCTCGCGCCTGCCCCAGGAGGGGAACAGCCACCAGGAAGGGGACACGGAGGCGC
TGCAGCATGGCGCAGAGGGGCCCTGCTCCTGCTCGGAGTGTGGCGAGCGCTCCCCTATGAGCGCCAGGCT
CGCCAGCCCCTGCAGGGCGCATACTGGAGAAAAGCCCTTCCAGTGTGCGCATTGCACCAAGCGCTTCCGC
CTGCGCCGCCTGCTGCAGGTCCACCAGCACGCGCACGGTGGGGAGAGACCGTTCTCCTGCAGGAAGTGTG
GCAAGGGCTTCGCCAAGCAGTGTAAACTCACGGAGCACATTCGAGTCCACAGCGGAGAGAAGCCTTTCCG
GTGTGCCAAGTGTGGCAGGAACTTCCGTCAGAGGGGACAGCTGCTGCGGCACCAGCGGCTGCACACGGAC
GAGAAGCCCTTTCAGTGCCCAGAGTGTGGGCTGAGCTTCCGCCTGGAGAGCATGCTGAGAGCCCACCGGC
TCCGGCACGGTGGGGAGAGGCCGTTCTCCTGTAGCGAGTGTGGCAGAGGCTTCACCCACCAGTGCAAGCT
CCGTGAGCACCTGAGAGTGCACAGCGGGGAGAGGCCCTTCCAGTGCCTGAAGTGCGACAAGCGCTTCCGC
CTGAAGGGCATCCTGAAGGCCCACCAGCACACGCACAGCAAGGAGAGGCCGTTCTCGTGCGGGGAGTGTG
GCAAGGGCTTCACCAGACAATCCAAGCTCACGGAGCACTTGCGCGTGCACAGCGGGGAGAGACCCTTCCA
GTGCCCAGAGTGCAACAGGAGCTTCCGCCTGAAGGGGCAGCTGCTCAGCCATCAGCGCCTGCACACGGGA
GAGAGGCCCTTCCAGTGTCCGGAGTGCGACAAGCGCTATCGCGTGAAGGCCGACATGAAGGCCCACCAGC
TGCTGCACAGCGGGGAGATGCCTTTCTCCTGTGAGTGCGGCAAGGGCTTTGTGAAACACTCAAAGCTCAT
CGAGCACATCAGAACGCACACGGGAGAGAAGCCTTTTCAGTGTCCCAAGTGTGACAAGAGTTTCCGCCTG
AAGGCGCAGCTGCTCAGCCATCAGGGCCTGCACACAGGGGAGAGGCCTTTTCACTGCCCTGAGTGTGACA
AGAACTTCCGGGAAAGGGGACACATGCTGAGGCACCAGCGCATCCACAGGCCCGAGAGGCCCTTTGCCTG
TGGCGATTGTGGGAAGGGCTTCATTTACAAGTCTAAGCTTGCGGAGCACATCAGAGTACACACAAAATCC
TGTCCTGCTCCAAATGAACTGGACATTAAGAAAAGGCTCAGCCAACTGTTTGCAATGATAGAGGCCGATT
GGAGTTTGCCAACTTTCTTGTACAAAGTGGTTGATATCGGTAAGCCTATCCCTAACCCTCTCCTCGGTCT
CGATTCTACGTAGTAATGAACTAGTCCGTAACTTGAAAGTATTTCGATTTCTTGGCTTTATATATCTTGT
GGAAAGGACGATTAGTGCATCTCGAATAATAACGT
