>Addgene plasmid #144922 | TFORF3446 | depositor partial sequence | sequence record 286882 | Barcode
TTAGTGCATCTCGAATAATAACGT
